>Addgene plasmid #59590 | pSicoR-UBE2E3i1 | depositor partial sequence | sequence record 93126 | pSicoR-UBE2E3i1 sequence 63 bps
TGTTCACATAATTTGTATGCAGTGTTCTAGAGACACTGCATACAAATTATGTGAACTTTTTTC
