>Addgene plasmid #59590 | pSicoR-UBE2E3i1 | addgene partial sequence | sequence record 96846 | WPRE-R 5'-CATAGCGTAAAAGGAGCAACA-3'
AATTTTGTAATCCAGAGGTTGATTATCGATAAGCTTGATATCGAATTGTACCTAGTGGAACCGGAACCCT
TAAACATGTATAACTTCGTATAATGTATGCTATACGAAGTTATTAGGTCCCTCGACGAATTCCTACTTGT
ACAGCTCGTCCATGCCGAGAGTGATCCCGGCGGCGGTCACGAACTCCAGCAGGACCATGTGATCGCGCTT
CTCGTTGGGGTCTTTGCTCAGGGCGGACTGGGTGCTCAGGTAGTGGTTGTCGGGCAGCAGCACGGGGCCG
TCGCCGATGGGGGTGTTCTGCTGGTAGTGGTCGGCGAGCTGCACGCTGCCGTCCTCGATGTTGTGGCGGA
TCTTGAAGTTCACCTTGATGCCGTTCTTCTGCTTGTCGGCCATGATATAGACGTTGTGGCTGTTGTAGTT
GTACTCCAGCTTGTGCCCCAGGATGTTGCCGTCCTCCTTGAAGTC
