>Addgene plasmid #59590 | pSicoR-UBE2E3i1 | addgene partial sequence | sequence record 97298 | pLLU-5 5'-cacagacttgtgggagaagc-3'
ATAATATTTCCTAGTAACTATAGAGGCTTAATGTGCGATAAAAGACAGATAATCTGTTCTTTTTAATACT
AGCTACATTTTACATGATAGGCTTGGATTTCTATAACTTCGTATAGCATACATTATACGAAGTTATAAAC
AGCACAAAAGGAAACTCACCCTAACTGTAAAGTAATTGTGTGTTTTGAGACTATAAATATCCCTTGGAGA
AAAGCCTTGTTTGTTCACATAATTTGTATGCAGTGTTCTAGAGACACTGCATACAAATTATGTGAACTTT
TTTCTCGAGTACTAGGATCCATTAGGCGGCCGCGTGGATAACCGTATTACCGCCATGCATTAGTTATTAA
TAGTAATCAATTACGGGGTCATTAGTTCATAGCCCATATATGGAGTTCCGCGTTACATAACTTACGGTAA
ATGGCCCGCCTGGCTGACCGCCCAACGACCCCCGCCCATTGACGTCAATAATGACGTATGTTCCCATAGT
AACGCCAATAGGGACTTTCCATTGACGTCAATG
