[The description below was written by a language model from this plasmid's Addgene catalogue record.]
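Description:
pSicoR-UBE2E3i1 is an RNA interference plasmid built on the pSicoR backbone and catalogued as a mammalian expression/RNAi vector. It is propagated in bacteria as a high-copy plasmid under ampicillin selection. The recommended host is a recombination-deficient strain, a common choice for constructs containing repeated elements such as viral long terminal repeats. pSicoR is generally known as a lentiviral shRNA backbone in which the hairpin cassette can be removed by Cre recombinase. However, no feature table accompanies this entry, so the viral elements, any loxP sites, and any reporter or mammalian selection marker in this particular version are not documented in the record.

The payload is a short hairpin RNA directed against human UBE2E3 (also called UBCH9 or UbcM2), which encodes a ubiquitin-conjugating (E2) enzyme. The hairpin is transcribed from a U6 promoter, an RNA polymerase III promoter that yields small, precisely initiated transcripts. These transcripts are processed by the cellular RNAi machinery into siRNAs that knock down the target mRNA. The sequencing primer name suggests the mouse form of U6. The hairpin was inserted by restriction cloning between HpaI and XhoI, with the HpaI site destroyed and the XhoI site retained. The "i1" suffix suggests it is one of several independent hairpins against this gene, though the record does not say so, and the hairpin's target sequence is not given.

The stated purpose is shRNA expression against human UBE2E3. The associated publication concerns systematic identification of barriers to human induced pluripotent stem cell generation, so the construct was presumably used for loss-of-function testing of UBE2E3 during reprogramming.
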