Addgene plasmid #59590: pSicoR-UBE2E3i1
Purpose: Expression of shRNA against human UBE2E3
Depositing lab: Miguel Ramalho-Santos. Depositing organization: University of California, San Francisco (UCSF). Publication: Systematic Identification of Barriers to Human iPSC Generation. Qin H, Diaz A, Blouin L, Lebbink RJ, Patena W, Tanbun P, LeProust EM, McManus MT, Song JS, Ramalho-Santos M. Cell. 2014 Jul 17;158(2):449-61. doi: 10.1016/j.cell.2014.05.040. PubMed 25036638.
Backbone
  Vector backbone: pSicoR
  Vector type: Mammalian Expression, RNAi
Growth in bacteria
  Bacterial resistance: Ampicillin, 100 μg/mL
  Growth temperature: 37°C
  Growth strain: Stbl3
  Copy number: High Copy
Gene/Insert
  Gene/Insert name: UBE2E3
  gRNA/shRNA sequence: UBE2E3
  Species: H. sapiens (human)
  Entrez Gene: UBE2E3 (a.k.a. UBCH9, UbcM2)
  Promoter: U6
  Cloning method: Restriction Enzyme; 5′ cloning site HpaI (destroyed during cloning); 3′ cloning site XhoI (not destroyed)
  Sequencing primers: 5′ mU6-F
Terms and licenses: Academic/Nonprofit Terms; Industry Terms: Not Available to Industry
How to cite: pSicoR-UBE2E3i1 was a gift from Miguel Ramalho-Santos (Addgene plasmid # 59590 ; http://n2t.net/addgene:59590 ; RRID:Addgene_59590)
